>Addgene plasmid #214444 | pMIA4.721-Keppel | addgene full sequence | sequence record 431682 | Addgene NGS Result
GACGAAAGGGCCTCGTGATACGCCTATTTTTATAGGTTAATGTCATGATAATAATGGTTTCTTAGACGTC
AGGTGGCACTTTTCGGGGAAATGTGCGCGGAACCCCTATTTGTTTATTTTTCTAAATACATTCAAATATG
TATCCGCTCATGAGACAATAACCCTGATAAATGCTTCAATAATATTGAAAAAGGAAGAGTATGAGTATTC
AACATTTCCGTGTCGCCCTTATTCCCTTTTTTGCGGCATTTTGCCTTCCTGTTTTTGCTCACCCAGAAAC
GCTGGTGAAAGTAAAAGATGCTGAAGATCAGTTGGGTGCACGAGTGGGTTACATCGAACTGGATCTCAAC
AGCGGTAAGATCCTTGAGAGTTTTCGCCCCGAAGAACGTTTTCCAATGATGAGCACTTTTAAAGTTCTGC
TATGTGGCGCGGTATTATCCCGTATTGACGCCGGGCAAGAGCAACTCGGTCGCCGCATACACTATTCTCA
GAATGACTTGGTTGAGTACTCACCAGTCACAGAAAAGCATCTTACGGATGGCATGACAGTAAGAGAATTA
TGCAGTGCTGCCATAACCATGAGTGATAACACTGCGGCCAACTTACTTCTGACAACGATCGGAGGACCGA
AGGAGCTAACCGCTTTTTTGCACAACATGGGGGATCATGTAACTCGCCTTGATCGTTGGGAACCGGAGCT
GAATGAAGCCATACCAAACGACGAGCGTGACACCACGATGCCTGTAGCAATGGCAACAACGTTGCGCAAA
CTATTAACTGGCGAACTACTTACTCTAGCTTCCCGGCAACAATTAATAGACTGGATGGAGGCGGATAAAG
TTGCAGGACCACTTCTGCGCTCGGCCCTTCCGGCTGGCTGGTTTATTGCTGATAAATCTGGAGCCGGTGA
GCGTGGGTCTCGCGGTATCATTGCAGCACTGGGGCCAGATGGTAAGCCCTCCCGTATCGTAGTTATCTAC
ACGACGGGGAGTCAGGCAACTATGGATGAACGAAATAGACAGATCGCTGAGATAGGTGCCTCACTGATTA
AGCATTGGTAACTGTCAGACCAAGTTTACTCATATATACTTTAGATTGATTTAAAACTTCATTTTTAATT
TAAAAGGATCTAGGTGAAGATCCTTTTTGATAATCTCATGACCAAAATCCCTTAACGTGAGTTTTCGTTC
CACTGAGCGTCAGACCCCGTAGAAAAGATCAAAGGATCTTCTTGAGATCCTTTTTTTCTGCGCGTAATCT
GCTGCTTGCAAACAAAAAAACCACCGCTACCAGCGGTGGTTTGTTTGCCGGATCAAGAGCTACCAACTCT
TTTTCCGAAGGTAACTGGCTTCAGCAGAGCGCAGATACCAAATACTGTTCTTCTAGTGTAGCCGTAGTTA
GGCCACCACTTCAAGAACTCTGTAGCACCGCCTACATACCTCGCTCTGCTAATCCTGTTACCAGTGGCTG
CTGCCAGTGGCGATAAGTCGTGTCTTACCGGGTTGGACTCAAGACGATAGTTACCGGATAAGGCGCAGCG
GTCGGGCTGAACGGGGGGTTCGTGCACACAGCCCAGCTTGGAGCGAACGACCTACACCGAACTGAGATAC
CTACAGCGTGAGCTATGAGAAAGCGCCACGCTTCCCGAAGGGAGAAAGGCGGACAGGTATCCGGTAAGCG
GCAGGGTCGGAACAGGAGAGCGCACGAGGGAGCTTCCAGGGGGAAACGCCTGGTATCTTTATAGTCCTGT
CGGGTTTCGCCACCTCTGACTTGAGCGTCGATTTTTGTGATGCTCGTCAGGGGGGCGGAGCCTATGGAAA
AACGCCAGCAACGCGGCCTTTTTACGGTTCCTGGCCTTTTGCTGGCCTTTTGCTCACATGCTGGGCCCAG
CCGGCCAGATCTGAGCTCGCGGCCGCGATGACTGGGAAAACCCTGGCGTTACCCAACTTAATCGCCTTGC
AGCACATCCCCCTTTCGCCAGCTGGCGTAATAGCGAAGAGGCCCGCACCGATCGCCCTTCCCAACAGTTA
GGAGCCAGAAGTGCAAAGCGCCAGGAGTTTCCAAGCAGAGAGGACAGCACGTACCAAGGACCAGTGGTGG
GAATGAGCTTGGAGACACGGACACACAGAATCAGAGACAGACCGAAACAAAGAGACAGAGACAGGCGCTC
AGGGAGACCCTAACAGAGACAGACAGACAAAGAGACAAGGGTCTCTCATTGGCCGGCATATCATCGTCGA
TCGACATTGATTATTGACTAGTTATTAATAGTAATCAATTACGGGGTCATTAGTTCATAGCCCATATATG
GAGTTCCGCGTTACATAACTTACGGTAAATGGCCCGCCTGGCTGACCGCCCAACGACCCCCGCCCATTGA
CGTCAATAATGACGTATGTTCCCATAGTAACGCCAATAGGGACTTTCCATTGACGTCAATGGGTGGAGTA
TTTACGGTAAACTGCCCACTTGGCAGTACATCAAGTGTATCATATGCCAAGTACGCCCCCTATTGACGTC
AATGACGGTAAATGGCCCGCCTGGCATTATGCCCAGTACATGACCTTATGGGACTTTCCTACTTGGCAGT
ACATCTACGTATTAGTCATCGCTATTACCATGGTCGAGGTGAGCCCCACGTTCTGCTTCACTCTCCCCAT
CTCCCCCCCCTCCCCACCCCCAATTTTGTATTTATTTATTTTTTAATTATTTTGTGCAGCGATGGGGGCG
GGGGGGGGGGGGGGGCGCGCGCCAGGCGGGGCGGGGCGGGGCGAGGGGCGGGGCGGGGCGAGGCGGAGAG
GTGCGGCGGCAGCCAATCAGAGCGGCGCGCTCCGAAAGTTTCCTTTTATGGCGAGGCGGCGGCGGCGGCG
GCCCTATAAAAAGCGAAGCGCGCGGCGGGCGGGAGTCGCTGCGCGCTGCCTTCGCCCCGTGCCCCGCTCC
GCCGCCGCCTCGCGCCGCCCGCCCCGGCTCTGACTGACCGCGTTACTCCCACAGGTGAGCGGGCGGGACG
GCCCTTCTCCTCCGGGCTGTAATTAGCGCTTGGTTTAATGACGGCTTGTTTCTTTTCTGTGGCTGCGTGA
AAGCCTTGAGGGGCTCCGGGAGGGCCCTTTGTGCGGGGGGAGCGGCTCGGGGGGTGCGTGCGTGTGTGTG
TGCGTGGGGAGCGCCGCGTGCGGCTCCGCGCTGCCCGGCGGCTGTGAGCGCTGCGGGCGCGGCGCGGGGC
TTTGTGCGCTCCGCAGTGTGCGCGAGGGGAGCGCGGCCGGGGGCGGTGCCCCGCGGTGCGGGGGGGGCTG
CGAGGGGAACAAAGGCTGCGTGCGGGGTGTGTGCGTGGGGGGGTGAGCAGGGGGTGTGGGCGCGTCGGTC
GGGCTGCAACCCCCCCTGCACCCCCCTCCCCGAGTTGCTGAGCACGGCCCGGCTTCGGGTGCGGGGCTCC
GTACGGGGCGTGGCGCGGGGCTCGCCGTGCCGGGCGGGGGGTGGCGGCAGGTGGGGGTGCCGGGCGGGGC
GGGGCCGCCTCGGGCCGGGGAGGGCTCGGGGGAGGGGCGCGGCGGCCCCCGGAGCGCCGGCGGCTGTCGA
GGCGCGGCGAGCCGCAGCCATTGCCTTTTATGGTAATCGTGCGAGAGGGCGCAGGGACTTCCTTTGTCCC
AAATCTGTGCGGAGCCGAAATCTGGGAGGCGCCGCCGCACCCCCTCTAGCGGGCGCGGGGCGAAGCGGTG
CGGCGCCGGCAGGAAGGAAATGGGCGGGGAGGGCCTTCGTGCGTCGCCGCGCCGCCGTCCCCTTCTCCCT
CTCCAGCCTCGGGGCTGTCCGCGGGGGGACGGCTGCCTTCGGGGGGGACGGGGCAGGGCGGGGTTCGGCT
TCTGGCGTGTGACCGGCGGCTCTAGAGCCTCTGCTAACCATGTTCATGCCTTCTTCTTTTTCCTACAGCT
CCTGGGCAACGTGCTGGTTATTGTGCTGTCTCATCATTTTGGCAAAGAATTCTCGAGGACTGGGAAAACC
CTGGCGTTACCCAACTTAATCGCCTTGCAGCACATCCCCCTTTCGCCAGCTGGCGTAATAGCGAAGAGGC
CCGCACCGATCGCCCTTCCCAACAGTTAATTCCCGGGGATCCGTGGTTTGTCTGGTCAACCACCGCGCTC
TCAGTGGTGTACGGTACAAACCCACACGTGGCCACCATGCTCGAGGGAGTGCAGGTGGAGACTATCTCCC
CAGGAGACGGGCGCACCTTCCCCAAGCGCGGCCAGACCTGCGTGGTGCACTACACCGGGATGCTTGAAGA
TGGAAAGAAAGTTGATTCCTCCCGGGACAGAAACAAGCCCTTTAAGTTTATGCTAGGCAAGCAGGAGGTG
ATCCGAGGCTGGGAAGAAGGGGTTGCCCAGATGAGTGTGGGTCAGAGAGCCAAACTGACTATATCTCCAG
ATTATGCCTATGGTGCCACTGGGCACCCAGGCATCATCCCACCACATGCCACTCTCGTCTTCGATGTGGA
GCTTCTAAAACTGGAATCTGGCGGTGGATCCGGAGTCGACGGATTTGGTGATGTCGGTGCTCTTGAGAGT
TTGAGGGGAAATGCAGATTTGGCTTACATCCTGAGCATGGAGCCCTGTGGCCACTGCCTCATTATCAACA
ATGTGAACTTCTGCCGTGAGTCCGGGCTCCGCACCCGCACTGGCTCCAACATCGACTGTGAGAAGTTGCG
GCGTCGCTTCTCCTCGCTGCATTTCATGGTGGAGGTGAAGGGCGACCTGACTGCCAAGAAAATGGTGCTG
GCTTTGCTGGAGCTGGCGCGGCAGGACCACGGTGCTCTGGACTGCTGCGTGGTGGTCATTCTCTCTCACG
GCTGTCAGGCCAGCCACCTGCAGTTCCCAGGGGCTGTCTACGGCACAGATGGATGCCCTGTGTCGGTCGA
GAAGATTGTGAACATCTTCAATGGGACCAGCTGCCCCAGCCTGGGAGGGAAGCCCAAGCTCTTTTTCATC
CAGGCCTGTGGTGGGGAGCAGAAAGACCATGGGTTTGAGGTGGCCTCCACTTCCCCTGAAGACGAGTCCC
CTGGCAGTAACCCCGAGCCAGATGCCACCCCGTTCCAGGAAGGTTTGAGGACCTTCGACCAGCTGGACGC
CATATCTAGTTTGCCCACACCCAGTGACATCTTTGTGTCCTACTCTACTTTCCCAGGTTTTGTTTCCTGG
AGGGACCCCAAGAGTGGCTCCTGGTACGTTGAGACCCTGGACGACATCTTTGAGCAGTGGGCTCACTCTG
AAGACCTGCAGTCCCTCCTGCTTAGGGTCGCTAATGCTGTTTCGGTGAAAGGGATTTATAAACAGATGCC
TGGTTGCTTTAATTTCCTCCGGAAAAAACTTTTCTTTAAAACATCAGTCGACTATCCGTACGACGTACCA
GACTACGCACTCGACGGAAGCGGAGCCACTAACTTCTCCCTGTTGAAACAAGCAGGGGATGTCGAAGAGA
ATCCCGGGCCAATGGCCAAGCCTTTGTCTCAAGAAGAATCCACCCTCATTGAAAGAGCAACGGCTACAAT
CAACAGCATCCCCATCTCTGAAGACTACAGCGTCGCCAGCGCAGCTCTCTCTAGCGACGGCCGCATCTTC
ACTGGTGTCAATGTATATCATTTTACTGGGGGACCTTGTGCAGAACTCGTGGTGCTGGGCACTGCTGCTG
CTGCGGCAGCTGGCAACCTGACTTGTATCGTCGCGATCGGAAATGAGAACAGGGGCATCTTGAGCCCCTG
CGGACGGTGCCGACAGGTGCTTCTCGATCTGCATCCTGGGATCAAAGCCATAGTGAAGGACAGTGATGGA
CAGCCGACGGCAGTTGGGATTCGTGAATTGCTGCCCTCTGGTTATGTGTGGGAGGGCTAATAAGGTACCG
TGGTTTGTCTGGTCAACCACCGCGGTCTCAGTGGTGTACGGTACAAACCCAACCGGTGTTTGGACAAACC
ACAACTAGAATGCAGTGAAAAAAATGCTTTATTTGTGAAATTTGTGATGCTATTGCTTTATTTGTAACCA
TTATAAGCTGCAATAAACAAGTTAACAACAACAATTGCATTCATTTTATGTTTCAGGTTCAGGGGGAGGT
GTGGGAGGTTTTTTAAAGCAAGTAAAACCTCTACAAATGTGGTAATATGGGTTACATCGTCTCTCCCCCA
AAAAACCTATATGCTGAAGTCCTCACCCCTCAGAACCTCCGAATGTACTGGAGGTGGTACAGATGTAACT
GGAGTAGGGTGGGCTCTAATCTAATACGACTGATGACCTTATAAAAGGGGACAATGTGGTTCATGCCTGT
AATCCCAGCACTTTGGGAGGCTGAGGCGGGGGGGATCACTTGAGGTCAGGAGTTCGAGACCAGCCTGGCC
AACATGGCAAAACCCTGTCTCTACTAAAAATAGAAAAATTAGCTGGGTGTGGTCGTGGGCGCCTGTAATC
CAAGCTACTCCAGAGGCTGAGGCAGGAGAATCCCTTGAACCTGGGAGGCGGAGGTTGCAGTGAGCTGAAA
TCGTGCCATTGCTCTCCAGCCTGGGCAACAGAGTGAGAAGATTCCTTCTCAAAACAAACAAAAAAACGAA
GGGGCAGGGGGACAATGTGGGCACAGGTATGCGTGCAGGGAGAATGCTGTGTGAATATGCATGCAAGCTT
GGCACTGGCCGTCGTTTTACAACGTCGTGACTGGGAAAACCCTGGCGTTACCCAACTTAATCGCCTTGCA
GCACATCCCCCTTTCGCCAGCTGGCGTAATAGCGAAGAGGCCCGCACCGATCGCCCTTCCCAACAGTTGC
GCAGCCTGAATGGCGAATGGCGCCTGATGCGGTATTTTCTCCTTACGCATCTGTGCGGTATTTCACACCG
CATATATGGTGCACTCTCAGTACAATCTGCTCTGATGCCGCATAGTTAAGCCAGCCCCGACACCCGCCAA
CACCCGCTGACGCGCCCTGACGGGCTTGTCTGCTCCCGGCATCCGCTTACAGACAAGCTGTGACCGTCTC
CGGGAGCTGCATGTGTCAGAGGTTTTCACCGTCATCACCGAAACGCGCGA
Features (pLannotate 1.2.2; 18 found; start..end, strand, type, name):
     96..200     +  promoter       AmpR promoter: bla
    201..1061    +  CDS            AmpR: β-lactamase; bla; confers resistance to ampicillin, carbenicillin, and related antibiotics
   1232..1820    +  rep_origin     ori: high-copy-number ColE1/pMB1/pBR322/pUC origin of replication
   1919..2029    +  CDS            lacZα (fragment): LacZα fragment of β-galactosidase; lacZ fragment
   2243..2622    +  enhancer       CMV enhancer: human cytomegalovirus immediate early enhancer
   2624..2901    +  promoter       chicken β-actin promoter: No description available
   2902..3918    +  intron         chimeric intron: chimera between introns from chicken β-actin and rabbit β-globin
   3916..3975    +  CDS            HBB (fragment): HBB_LEPEU - Experimental evidence at protein level: Swiss-Prot protein existence level 1. Involved in oxygen transport from the lung to the various peripheral tissues. From Lepus europaeus (European hare).
   3978..4087    +  CDS            lacZα (fragment): LacZα fragment of β-galactosidase; lacZ fragment
   4176..4496    +  CDS            DmrB: F36V mutant of FK506-binding protein FKBP12 binds synthetic ligands that do not bind wild-type FKBP
   4506..5366    +  CDS            CASP9 (fragment): CASP9_HUMAN - Also known as MCH6. Experimental evidence at protein level: Swiss-Prot protein existence level 1. Isoform 2 lacks activity is an dominant-negative inhibitor of caspase-9. From Homo sapiens (Human).
   5472..5870    +  CDS            BSD: blasticidin S deaminase; Aspergillus terreus BSD; confers resistance to blasticidin
   5962..6043    -  polyA_signal   SV40 poly(A) signal: SV40 polyadenylation signal
   6066..6134    -  CDS            large T antigen (fragment): large T antigen from SV40 (simian virus 40)
   6341..6547    -  CDS            C9orf85 (fragment): CI085_HUMAN - Experimental evidence at protein level: Swiss-Prot protein existence level 1. From Homo sapiens (Human).
   6653..6807    +  CDS            lacZα (fragment): LacZα fragment of β-galactosidase; lacZ fragment
   6813..6914    -  misc_feature   bom (fragment): basis of mobility region from pBR322
   7016..1       -  CDS            rop (fragment) (across the origin): Rop protein, which maintains plasmids at low copy number; rop
