[The description below was written by a language model from this plasmid's Addgene catalogue record and pLannotate feature annotations shown in this document.]
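Description:
pMIA4.721-Keppel is a homology-directed repair donor plasmid built on the pMIA4.721 backbone. It is designed to install a BxbI integrase landing pad at the candidate human genomic safe harbour locus called Keppel-19. In bacteria it is maintained as a high-copy plasmid through a ColE1/pUC-type origin and is selected with ampicillin via the bla gene and its native promoter. Short lacZα, bom and rop fragments in the annotation appear to be leftovers of the cloning backbone rather than functional parts.

The payload is a single mammalian expression cassette driven by the CAGG promoter, annotated as the CMV enhancer, chicken β-actin promoter and chimeric β-actin/β-globin intron. It encodes an inducible caspase-9 "suicide" protein, in which FKBP12 F36V dimerisation domains are fused to a fragment of human caspase-9. The catalogue names the insert 2xFKBP12-Casp9, although the automated annotation calls only one DmrB domain. A synthetic dimerising ligand can therefore trigger apoptosis in cells that carry the cassette. A P2A peptide links this protein to blasticidin S deaminase, so one transcript provides positive selection for integrants with blasticidin as well as a means of negative selection. An SV40 polyadenylation signal is annotated downstream of the cassette, on the opposite strand.

The feature table does not annotate the BxbI attachment site(s) or the homology arms. A human C9orf85 fragment downstream of the cassette may belong to a genomic arm, but the record does not confirm this. Once integrated, the landing pad is presumably used for BxbI-mediated insertion of transgenes to test safe-harbour expression in human cells.
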