Addgene plasmid #214444: pMIA4.721-Keppel
Purpose: BxbI landing-pad HDR donor for targeting Keppel-19 GSH. CAGG-driven Casp9-P2A-Bsd.
Depositing lab: Roger Foo. Depositing organization: Genome Institute of Singapore, A*STAR Research Entities. Publication: Computationally defined and in vitro validated putative genomic safe harbour loci for transgene expression in human cells. Autio MI, Motakis E, Perrin A, Bin Amin T, Tiang Z, Do DV, Wang J, Tan JKM, Ding SSL, Tan WX, Lee CJM, Teo AKK, Foo R. Elife. 2024 Jan 2;13:e79592. doi: 10.7554/eLife.79592. PubMed 38164941.
Backbone
  Vector backbone: pMIA4.721
  Vector type: HDR donor
  Selectable markers: Blasticidin
Growth in bacteria
  Bacterial resistance: Ampicillin, 100 μg/mL
  Growth temperature: 37°C
  Growth strain: DH5alpha
  Copy number: High Copy
Gene/Insert
  Gene/Insert name: 2xFKBP12-Casp9
  Species: Synthetic
  Insert size (bp): 1239
  Tag / fusion protein: P2A-Bsd (C terminal on insert)
Terms and licenses: Academic/Nonprofit Terms; Industry Terms: Not Available to Industry
How to cite: pMIA4.721-Keppel was a gift from Roger Foo (Addgene plasmid # 214444 ; http://n2t.net/addgene:214444 ; RRID:Addgene_214444)
